>Addgene plasmid #235267 | EF1a-EGFP(miRE.FF4)-FMRP-TS.FF4x1-bGH | addgene full sequence | sequence record 472798 | Addgene NGS Result
CGCTAGTAGACTGCAGGTGGGCCCGAGCTTAAGTAACTAACTAACAGGAAGAGTTTGTAGAAACGCAAAA
AGGCCATCCGTCAGGATGGCCTTCTGCTTAGTTTGATGCCTGGCAGTTTATGGCGGGCGTCCTGCCCGCC
ACCCTCCGGGCCGTTGCTTCACAACGTTCAAATCCGCTCCCGGCGGATTTGTCCTACTCAGGAGAGCGTT
CACCGACAAACAACAGATAAAACGAAAGGCCCAGTCTTCCGACTGAGCCTTTCGTTTTATTTGATGCCTG
GCAGTTCCCTACTCTCGCTTAGTAGTTAGACGTCCCCGAGATCCATGCTAGCGGTAATACGGTTATCCAC
AGAATCAGGGGATAACGCAGGAAAGAACATGTGAGCAAAAGGCCAGCAAAAGGCCAGGAACCGTAAAAAG
GCCGCGTTGCTGGCGTTTTTCCATAGGCTCCGCCCCCCTGACGAGCATCACAAAAATCGACGCTCAAGTC
AGAGGTGGCGAAACCCGACAGGACTATAAAGATACCAGGCGTTTCCCCCTGGAAGCTCCCTCGTGCGCTC
TCCTGTTCCGACCCTGCCGCTTACCGGATACCTGTCCGCCTTTCTCCCTTCGGGAAGCGTGGCGCTTTCT
CATAGCTCACGCTGTAGGTATCTCAGTTCGGTGTAGGTCGTTCGCTCCAAGCTGGGCTGTGTGCACGAAC
CCCCCGTTCAGCCCGACCGCTGCGCCTTATCCGGTAACTATCGTCTTGAGTCCAACCCGGTAAGACACGA
CTTATCGCCACTGGCAGCAGCCACTGGTAACAGGATTAGCAGAGCGAGGTATGTAGGCGGTGCTACAGAG
TTCTTGAAGTGGTGGCCTAACTACGGCTACACTAGAAGAACAGTATTTGGTATCTGCGCTCTGCTGAAGC
CAGTTACCTTCGGAAAAAGAGTTGGTAGCTCTTGATCCGGCAAACAAACCACCGCTGGTAGCGGTGGTTT
TTTTGTTTGCAAGCAGCAGATTACGCGCAGAAAAAAAGGATCTCAAGAAGATCCTTTGATCTTTTCTACG
GGGTCTGACGCTCAGTGGAACGGGGCCCAATCTGAATAATGTTACAACCAATTAACCAATTCTGATTAGA
AAAACTCATCGAGCATCAAATGAAACTGCAATTTATTCATATCAGGATTATCAATACCATATTTTTGAAA
AAGCCGTTTCTGTAATGAAGGAGAAAACTCACCGAGGCAGTTCCATAGGATGGCAAGATCCTGGTATCGG
TCTGCGATTCCGACTCGTCCAACATCAATACAACCTATTAATTTCCCCTCGTCAAAAATAAGGTTATCAA
GTGAGAAATCACCATGAGTGACGACTGAATCCGGTGAGAATGGCAAAAGTTTATGCATTTCTTTCCAGAC
TTGTTCAACAGGCCAGCCATTACGCTCGTCATCAAAATCACTCGCATCAACCAAACCGTTATTCATTCGT
GATTGCGCCTGAGCTAGACGAAATACGCGATCGCTGTTAAAAGGACAATTACAAACAGGAATCGAATGCA
ACCGGCGCAGGAACACTGCCAGCGCATCAACAATATTTTCACCTGAATCAGGATATTCTTCTAATACCTG
GAATGCTGTTTTTCCGGGGATCGCAGTGGTGAGTAACCATGCATCACCAGGAGTACGGATAAAATGCTTG
ATGGTCGGAAGAGGCATAAATTCCGTCAGCCAGTTTAGTCTGACCATCTCATCTGTAACATCATTGGCAA
CGCTACCTTTGCCATGTTTCAGAAACAACTCTGGCGCATCGGGCTTCCCATACAAGCGATAGATTGTCGC
ACCTGATTGCCCGACATTATCGCGAGCCCATTTATACCCATATAAATCAGCATCCATGTTGGAATTTAAT
CGCGGCCTCGACGTTTCCCGTTGAATATGGCTCATAACACCCCTTGTATTACTGTTTATGTAAGCAGACA
GTTTTATTGTTCATGATGATATATTTTTATCTTGTGCAATGTAACATCAGAGATTTTGAGACACGGGCAC
CTGCAGTCTTCGTACTGCTCCGGTGCCCGTCAGTGGGCAGAGCGCACATCGCCCACAGTCCCCGAGAAGT
TGGGGGGAGGGGTCGGCAATTGAACCGGTGCCTAGAGAAGGTGGCGCGGGGTAAACTGGGAAAGTGATGT
CGTGTACTGGCTCCGCCTTTTTCCCGAGGGTGGGGGAGAACCGTATATAAGTGCAGTAGTCGCCGTGAAC
GTTCTTTTTCGCAACGGGTTTGCCGCCAGAACACAGGTAAGTGCCGTGTGTGGTTCCCGCGGGCCTGGCC
TCTTTACGGGTTATGGCCCTTGCGTGCCTTGAATTACTTCCACGCCCCTGGCTGCAGTACGTGATTCTTG
ATCCCGAGCTTCGGGTTGGAAGTGGGTGGGAGAGTTCGAGGCCTTGCGCTTAAGGAGCCCCTTCGCCTCG
TGCTTGAGTTGAGGCCTGGCTTGGGCGCTGGGGCCGCCGCGTGCGAATCTGGTGGCACCTTCGCGCCTGT
CTCGCTGCTTTCGATAAGTCTCTAGCCATTTAAAATTTTTGATGACCTGCTGCGACGCTTTTTTTCTGGC
AAGATAGTCTTGTAAATGCGGGCCAAGATCTGCACACTGGTATTTCGGTTTTTGGGGCCGCGGGCGGCGA
CGGGGCCCGTGCGTCCCAGCGCACATGTTCGGCGAGGCGGGGCCTGCGAGCGCGGCCACCGAGAATCGGA
CGGGGGTAGTCTCAAGCTGGCCGGCCTGCTCTGGTGCCTGGCCTCGCGCCGCCGTGTATCGCCCCGCCCT
GGGCGGCAAGGCTGGCCCGGTCGGCACCAGTTGCGTGAGCGGAAAGATGGCCGCTTCCCGGCCCTGCTGC
AGGGAGCTCAAAATGGAGGACGCGGCGCTCGGGAGAGCGGGCGGGTGAGTCACCCACACAAAGGAAAAGG
GCCTTTCCGTCCTCAGCCGTCGCTTCATGTGACTCCACGGAGTACCGGGCGCCGTCCAGGCACCTCGATT
AGTTCTCGAGCTTTTGGAGTACGTCGTCTTTAGGTTGGGGGGAGGGGTTTTATGCGATGGAGTTTCCCCA
CACTGAGTGGGTGGAGACTGAAGTTAGGCCAGCTTGGCACTTGATGTAATTCTCCTTGGAATTTGCCCTT
TTTGAGTTTGGATCTTGGTTCATTCTCAAGCCTCAGACAGTGGTTCAAAGTTTTTTTCTTCCATTTCAGG
TGTCGTGAGAGCTCGTTTAGTGAACCGTCAGATCGCCTGGAGACGCCATCCACGCTGTAATGGCCACCAT
GGTGAGCAAGGGCGAGGAGCTGTTCACCGGGGTGGTGCCCATCCTGGTCGAGCTGGACGGCGACGTAAAC
GGCCACAAGTTCAGCGTGTCCGGCGAGGGCGAGGGCGATGCCACCTACGGCAAGCTGACCCTGAAGTTCA
TCTGCACCACCGGCAAGCTGCCCGTGCCCTGGCCCACCCTCGTGACCACCCTGACCTACGGCGTGCAGTG
CTTCAGCCGCTACCCCGACCACATGAAGCAGCACGACTTCTTCAAGTCCGCCATGCCCGAAGGCTACGTC
CAGGAGCGCACCATCTTCTTCAAGGACGACGGCAACTACAAGACCCGCGCCGAGGTAAGTGTGCTCGCTT
CGGCAGCACATATACTATGTTGAATGAGGCTTCAGTACTTTACAGAATCGTTGCCTGCACATCTTGGAAA
CACTTGCTGGGATTACTTCTTCAGGGACTTCTTAACCCAACAGAAGGCTCGAGAAGGTATATTGCTGTTG
ACAGTGAGCGCCGCTTGAAGTCTTTAATTAAATAGTGAAGCCACAGATGTATTTAATTAAAGACTTCAAG
CGGTGCCTACTGCCTCGGACTTCAAGGGGCTAGAATTCAAGGGGCTACTTTAGGAGCAATTATCTTGTTT
ACTAAAACTGAATACCTTGCTATCTCTTTGATACATTTTTACAAAGCTGAATTAAAATGGTATAAATTAA
ATCACTTTTTTCAATTGTACTAACTTCGAGTCTTCTTTTTTTTTTTCACAGGTGAAGTTCGAGGGCGACA
CCCTGGTGAACCGCATCGAGCTGAAGGGCATCGACTTCAAGGAGGACGGCAACATCCTGGGGCACAAGCT
GGAGTACAACTACAACAGCCACAACGTCTATATCATGGCCGACAAGCAGAAGAACGGCATCAAGGTGAAC
TTCAAGATCCGCCACAACATCGAGGACGGCAGCGTGCAGCTCGCCGACCACTACCAGCAGAACACCCCCA
TCGGCGACGGCCCCGTGCTGCTGCCCGACAACCACTACCTGAGCACCCAGTCCGCCCTGAGCAAAGACCC
CAACGAGAAGCGCGATCACATGGTCCTGCTGGAGTTCGTGACCGCCGCCGGGATCACTCTCGGCATGGAC
GAGCTGTACAAGTCCGGACTCAGATCTCGAGCTCAAGCTTCGAATTCGATGGAGGACTACAAGGACGACG
ATGACAAGGAGCTGGTGGTGGAAGTGCGGGGCTCCAATGGCGCTTTCTACAAGGCATTTGTAAAAGATGT
CCATGAAGATTCTATAACAGTTGCTTTTGAAAACAACTGGCAACCAGAGAGACAGATTCCATTCCATGAT
GTGAGATTCCCACCACCTGTAGGTTATAATAAAGATATAAACGAAAGTGATGAAGTTGAGGTTTATTCCA
GAGCAAATGAAAAAGAGCCTTGCTGTTGGTGGTTAGCTAAAGTGAGGATGATAAAGGGTGAGTTTTATGT
GATAGAATATGCAGCATGTGATGCTACGTATAATGAAATTGTCACAATTGAGCGTCTACGATCTGTTAAT
CCCAACAAACCTGCTACAAAAGATACTTTCCATAAGATCAAGCTGGAGGTGCCAGAAGATTTACGACAAA
TGTGTGCCAAAGAATCAGCACATAAGGATTTTAAAAAGGCAGTTGGTGCCTTCTCTGTAACTTATGATCC
AGAAAATTATCAGCTGGTAATTTTGTCCATCAATGAAGTCACCTCAAAGCGAGCCCACATGTTGATTGAC
ATGCACTTTCGAAGTCTGCGCACCAAGTTGTCTCTTATACTGAGAAATGAAGAAGCCAGTAAACAACTGG
AGAGTTCAAGGCAGCTTGCCTCAAGATTTCATGAACAGTTTATCGTACGAGAAGATCTGATGGGTTTAGC
TATTGGTACTCATGGTGCTAATATTCAGCAAGCTAGAAAAGTGCCTGGCGTCACTGCTATTGATTTAGAT
GAGGATACCTGCACATTTCATATTTATGGAGAGGATCAAGATGCAGTGAAAAAGGCTAGAAGCTTTCTGG
AATTTGCTGAAGATGTCATACAGGTTCCACGAAACTTAGTAGGCAAAGTAATAGGAAAAAATGGAAAGCT
GATTCAAGAGATCGTGGACAAGTCAGGAGTTGTGAGGGTGAGGATTGAGGCTGAAAATGAGAAAAGTGTC
CCACAAGAAGAGGAAATTATGCCACCAAGTTCCCTACCTTCCAATAATTCAAGGGTTGGACCTAACTCCT
CTGAAGAAAAGAAACATTTAGATACAAAGGAAAACACCCATTTTTCTCAACCTAACAGTACAAAAGTCCA
GAGGGTGTTAGTGGTTTCATCAATTGTAGCAGGGGGACCCCAGAAACCTGAACCCAAGGCTTGGCAGGGT
ATGGTACCATTTGTTTTTGTGGGAACAAAAGACAGCATCGCTAATGCCACTGTTCTTTTGGATTATCACC
TGAACTATTTAAAGGAAGTAGACCAGTTGCGTTTGGAGAGATTACAAATTGATGAGCAGTTGCGACAAAT
TGGAGCTAGTTCTAGACCACCACCAAATCGTACAGATAAGGAAAAAGGCTATGTGACTGATGATGGTCAA
GGAATGGGTCGAGGTAGTAGACCTTACAGAAATAGGGGGCACGGCAGACGCGGTCCTGGATATACTTCAG
GAACTAATTCTGAAGCATCAAATGCTTCTGAAACAGAATCTGACCACAGAGACGAACTCAGTGATTGGTC
ATTAGCTCCAACAGAGGAAGAGAGGGAGAGCTTCCTGCGCAGAGGAGACGGACGGCGGCGTGGAGGAGGA
GGAAGAGGACAAGGAGGAAGAGGAAGAGGAGGAGGCTTCAAAGGAAACGACGATCATTCCCGAACAGATA
ATCGTCCACGTAATCCAAGAGAGGCTAAAGGAAGAACAGCTGATGGATCCCTGCAGAGTGCCTCCAGTGA
AGGGAGCCGGCTGCGCACGGGTAAAGATCGTAACCAGAAGAAGGAAAAGCCAGACAGCGTAGATGGGCTG
CAACCGCTGGTGAATGGAGTACCCTAACAACAAGCTTGTGGCCGCTTGAAGTCTTTAATTAAACCTAGGA
GGAGTTGCACCTGTGCCTTCTAGTTGCCAGCCATCTGTTGTTTGCCCCTCCCCCGTGCCTTCCTTGACCC
TGGAAGGTGCCACTCCCACTGTCCTTTCCTAATAAAATGAGGAAATTGCATCGCATTGTCTGAGTAGGTG
TCATTCTATTCTGGGGGGTGGGGTGGGGCAGGACAGCAAGGGGGAGGATTGGGAAGACAATAGCAGGCAT
GCTGGGGATGCGGTGGGCTCTATGG
Features (pLannotate 1.2.2; 15 found; start..end, strand, type, name):
     68..95      -  terminator     rrnB T2 terminator: transcription terminator T2 from the E. coli rrnB gene
    227..270     +  terminator     rrnB T1 terminator: Escherichia coli rrnB; transcription terminator T1 from the E. coli rrnB gene
    438..1026    -  rep_origin     ori: high-copy-number ColE1/pMB1/pBR322/pUC origin of replication
   1116..1925    -  CDS            KanR: aminoglycoside phosphotransferase; aph(3')-Ia; confers resistance to kanamycin in bacteria or G418 (Geneticin®) in eukaryotes
   2065..2276    +  promoter       EF-1α core promoter: core promoter for human elongation factor EF-1α
   2277..2390    +  intron         EF-1α intron A (fragment): intron upstream of the start codon of human EF-1α
   3016..3219    +  intron         EF-1α intron A: truncated intron upstream of the start codon of human EF-1α
   3228..3262    +  promoter       TRE3GV promoter (fragment): 3rd-generation Tet-responsive promoter that can be activated by binding of Tet-On® 3G, optimized for retroviral and lentiviral vectors
   3289..3626    +  CDS            EGFP (fragment): the original enhanced GFP (Yang et al., 1996) mammalian codon-optimized
   3886..3998    +  ncRNA          3' miR-30a: sequence downstream of the 71-nt precursor of the human miR-30a microRNA (Zeng et al., 2002) miRNA
   4040..4423    +  CDS            EGFP (fragment): the original enhanced GFP (Yang et al., 1996) mammalian codon-optimized
   4423..4457    +  misc_feature   MCS (fragment): multiple cloning site
   4468..4488    +  CDS            FLAG (fragment): FLAG® epitope tag, followed by an enterokinase cleavage site
   4489..6324    +  CDS            Fmr1: FMR1_MOUSE - Also known as Fmr-1 From Mus musculus (Mouse).
   6381..6605    +  polyA_signal   bGH poly(A) signal: bovine growth hormone polyadenylation signal
