[The description below was written by a language model from this plasmid's Addgene catalogue record and pLannotate feature annotations shown in this document.]
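Description:
EF1a-EGFP(miRE.FF4)-FMRP-TS.FF4x1-bGH is a mammalian expression plasmid carrying a synthetic gene circuit of the ComMAND design, described in the record as the closed-loop version for an EGFP-FMRP cargo. It is built by Golden Gate assembly in the small pShip.USI backbone, which provides a high-copy ColE1/pUC-type origin, a kanamycin resistance gene for bacterial selection, and rrnB T1 and T2 terminators that insulate the bacterial module from the mammalian cassette. No mammalian selection cassette is annotated, although the KanR annotation notes that this enzyme can confer G418 resistance in eukaryotes.

The single transcription unit is driven by the human EF1a promoter with its intron A and ends in the bovine growth hormone polyadenylation signal. The EGFP coding sequence is annotated as two fragments separated by an interval that contains miR-30a-derived flanking sequence. This fits the construct name, which indicates a miRE-format synthetic microRNA (FF4) embedded within EGFP, presumably in an intron that is spliced out to restore the reading frame. Downstream, a short linker region and a FLAG epitope join EGFP to mouse Fmr1, which encodes FMRP. The name also specifies one copy of an FF4 target site (TS.FF4x1), which falls in an unannotated stretch, probably between the Fmr1 coding sequence and the poly(A) signal.

Because the transcript produces a microRNA that targets its own mRNA, the arrangement forms a self-repressing loop intended to buffer expression against variation in gene dosage. The associated work concerns precise dosing of transgenic cargoes. A short match to a TRE3GV promoter fragment probably reflects only shared sequence rather than a functional Tet-responsive element.
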