Addgene plasmid #235267: EF1a-EGFP(miRE.FF4)-FMRP-TS.FF4x1-bGH
Purpose: ComMAND EGFP-FMRP closed-loop circuit
Depositing lab: Kate Galloway. Depositing organization: Massachusetts Institute of Technology. Publication: Model-guided design of microRNA-based gene circuits supports precise dosage of transgenic cargoes into diverse primary cells. Love KS, Johnstone CP, Peterman EL, Gaglione S, Birnbaum ME, Galloway KE. Cell Syst. 2025 Apr 22:101269. doi: 10.1016/j.cels.2025.101269. PubMed 40300600.
Backbone
  Vector backbone: pShip.USI (upstream inverted)
  Backbone manufacturer: Galloway lab
  Backbone size w/o insert (bp): 2046
  Vector type: Mammalian Expression, Synthetic Biology
Growth in bacteria
  Bacterial resistance: Kanamycin, 50 μg/mL
  Growth temperature: 30°C
  Growth strain: NEB Stable
  Copy number: High Copy
Gene/Insert
  Gene/Insert name: EGFP-Fmr1 (alt names: FMRP; Fmr-1)
  Species: M. musculus (mouse)
  Insert size (bp): 2622
  Entrez Gene: Fmr1 (a.k.a. FMRP, Fmr-1)
  Promoter: EF1a (human EF1a)
  Tag / fusion protein: FLAG (N terminal on insert)
  Cloning method: Golden Gate
  Sequencing primers: 5′ CATCAGAGATTTTGAGACAC; 3′ gcgtttctacaaactcttcc
Resource information
  A portion of this plasmid was derived from a plasmid made by: Addgene #87929
Terms and licenses: Academic/Nonprofit Terms; Industry Terms: Not Available to Industry
Depositor comments: Alt name: pKG3078 ; Please visit https://doi.org/10.1101/2024.06.25.600629 for bioRxiv preprint.
How to cite: EF1a-EGFP(miRE.FF4)-FMRP-TS.FF4x1-bGH was a gift from Kate Galloway (Addgene plasmid # 235267 ; http://n2t.net/addgene:235267 ; RRID:Addgene_235267)
