>Addgene plasmid #235267 | EF1a-EGFP(miRE.FF4)-FMRP-TS.FF4x1-bGH | depositor partial sequence | sequence record 463157 | EGFP-FMRP(miRE.FF4), fusion protein with intronic microRNA
ATGGTGAGCAAGGGCGAGGAGCTGTTCACCGGGGTGGTGCCCATCCTGGTCGAGCTGGACGGCGACGTAA
ACGGCCACAAGTTCAGCGTGTCCGGCGAGGGCGAGGGCGATGCCACCTACGGCAAGCTGACCCTGAAGTT
CATCTGCACCACCGGCAAGCTGCCCGTGCCCTGGCCCACCCTCGTGACCACCCTGACCTACGGCGTGCAG
TGCTTCAGCCGCTACCCCGACCACATGAAGCAGCACGACTTCTTCAAGTCCGCCATGCCCGAAGGCTACG
TCCAGGAGCGCACCATCTTCTTCAAGGACGACGGCAACTACAAGACCCGCGCCGAGGTAAGTGTGCTCGC
TTCGGCAGCACATATACTATGTTGAATGAGGCTTCAGTACTTTACAGAATCGTTGCCTGCACATCTTGGA
AACACTTGCTGGGATTACTTCTTCAGGGACTTCTTAACCCAACAGAAGGCTCGAGAAGGTATATTGCTGT
TGACAGTGAGCGCCGCTTGAAGTCTTTAATTAAATAGTGAAGCCACAGATGTATTTAATTAAAGACTTCA
AGCGGTGCCTACTGCCTCGGACTTCAAGGGGCTAGAATTCAAGGGGCTACTTTAGGAGCAATTATCTTGT
TTACTAAAACTGAATACCTTGCTATCTCTTTGATACATTTTTACAAAGCTGAATTAAAATGGTATAAATT
AAATCACTTTTTTCAATTGTACTAACTTCGAGTCTTCTTTTTTTTTTTCACAGGTGAAGTTCGAGGGCGA
CACCCTGGTGAACCGCATCGAGCTGAAGGGCATCGACTTCAAGGAGGACGGCAACATCCTGGGGCACAAG
CTGGAGTACAACTACAACAGCCACAACGTCTATATCATGGCCGACAAGCAGAAGAACGGCATCAAGGTGA
ACTTCAAGATCCGCCACAACATCGAGGACGGCAGCGTGCAGCTCGCCGACCACTACCAGCAGAACACCCC
CATCGGCGACGGCCCCGTGCTGCTGCCCGACAACCACTACCTGAGCACCCAGTCCGCCCTGAGCAAAGAC
CCCAACGAGAAGCGCGATCACATGGTCCTGCTGGAGTTCGTGACCGCCGCCGGGATCACTCTCGGCATGG
ACGAGCTGTACAAGTCCGGACTCAGATCTCGAGCTCAAGCTTCGAATTCGATGGAGGACTACAAGGACGA
CGATGACAAGGAGCTGGTGGTGGAAGTGCGGGGCTCCAATGGCGCTTTCTACAAGGCATTTGTAAAAGAT
GTCCATGAAGATTCTATAACAGTTGCTTTTGAAAACAACTGGCAACCAGAGAGACAGATTCCATTCCATG
ATGTGAGATTCCCACCACCTGTAGGTTATAATAAAGATATAAACGAAAGTGATGAAGTTGAGGTTTATTC
CAGAGCAAATGAAAAAGAGCCTTGCTGTTGGTGGTTAGCTAAAGTGAGGATGATAAAGGGTGAGTTTTAT
GTGATAGAATATGCAGCATGTGATGCTACGTATAATGAAATTGTCACAATTGAGCGTCTACGATCTGTTA
ATCCCAACAAACCTGCTACAAAAGATACTTTCCATAAGATCAAGCTGGAGGTGCCAGAAGATTTACGACA
AATGTGTGCCAAAGAATCAGCACATAAGGATTTTAAAAAGGCAGTTGGTGCCTTCTCTGTAACTTATGAT
CCAGAAAATTATCAGCTGGTAATTTTGTCCATCAATGAAGTCACCTCAAAGCGAGCCCACATGTTGATTG
ACATGCACTTTCGAAGTCTGCGCACCAAGTTGTCTCTTATACTGAGAAATGAAGAAGCCAGTAAACAACT
GGAGAGTTCAAGGCAGCTTGCCTCAAGATTTCATGAACAGTTTATCGTACGAGAAGATCTGATGGGTTTA
GCTATTGGTACTCATGGTGCTAATATTCAGCAAGCTAGAAAAGTGCCTGGCGTCACTGCTATTGATTTAG
ATGAGGATACCTGCACATTTCATATTTATGGAGAGGATCAAGATGCAGTGAAAAAGGCTAGAAGCTTTCT
GGAATTTGCTGAAGATGTCATACAGGTTCCACGAAACTTAGTAGGCAAAGTAATAGGAAAAAATGGAAAG
CTGATTCAAGAGATCGTGGACAAGTCAGGAGTTGTGAGGGTGAGGATTGAGGCTGAAAATGAGAAAAGTG
TCCCACAAGAAGAGGAAATTATGCCACCAAGTTCCCTACCTTCCAATAATTCAAGGGTTGGACCTAACTC
CTCTGAAGAAAAGAAACATTTAGATACAAAGGAAAACACCCATTTTTCTCAACCTAACAGTACAAAAGTC
CAGAGGGTGTTAGTGGTTTCATCAATTGTAGCAGGGGGACCCCAGAAACCTGAACCCAAGGCTTGGCAGG
GTATGGTACCATTTGTTTTTGTGGGAACAAAAGACAGCATCGCTAATGCCACTGTTCTTTTGGATTATCA
CCTGAACTATTTAAAGGAAGTAGACCAGTTGCGTTTGGAGAGATTACAAATTGATGAGCAGTTGCGACAA
ATTGGAGCTAGTTCTAGACCACCACCAAATCGTACAGATAAGGAAAAAGGCTATGTGACTGATGATGGTC
AAGGAATGGGTCGAGGTAGTAGACCTTACAGAAATAGGGGGCACGGCAGACGCGGTCCTGGATATACTTC
AGGAACTAATTCTGAAGCATCAAATGCTTCTGAAACAGAATCTGACCACAGAGACGAACTCAGTGATTGG
TCATTAGCTCCAACAGAGGAAGAGAGGGAGAGCTTCCTGCGCAGAGGAGACGGACGGCGGCGTGGAGGAG
GAGGAAGAGGACAAGGAGGAAGAGGAAGAGGAGGAGGCTTCAAAGGAAACGACGATCATTCCCGAACAGA
TAATCGTCCACGTAATCCAAGAGAGGCTAAAGGAAGAACAGCTGATGGATCCCTGCAGAGTGCCTCCAGT
GAAGGGAGCCGGCTGCGCACGGGTAAAGATCGTAACCAGAAGAAGGAAAAGCCAGACAGCGTAGATGGGC
TGCAACCGCTGGTGAATGGAGTACCCTAA
